Addgene plasmid #111030: mTalin2_F2
Purpose: Plasmid expresses mouse talin2 FERM domain F2
Depositing lab: Ben Goult. Depositing organization: London and South East University Group (LASE). Publication: The tale of two talins - two isoforms to fine-tune integrin signalling. Gough RE, Goult BT. FEBS Lett. 2018 May 3. doi: 10.1002/1873-3468.13081. PubMed 29723415.
Backbone
  Vector backbone: pET151TOPO
  Backbone size w/o insert (bp): 5362
  Vector type: Bacterial Expression
Growth in bacteria
  Bacterial resistance: Ampicillin, 100 μg/mL
  Growth temperature: 37°C
  Growth strain: DH5alpha
  Copy number: High Copy
Gene/Insert
  Gene/Insert name: TLN2
  Species: M. musculus (mouse)
  Insert size (bp): 447
  Entrez Gene: Tln2 (a.k.a. 5730421P04Rik, mKIAA0320)
  Promoter: T7
  Tag / fusion protein: His Tag (N terminal on backbone)
  Cloning method: Unknown
Terms and licenses: Academic/Nonprofit Terms; Industry Terms: Not Available to Industry
How to cite: mTalin2_F2 was a gift from Ben Goult (Addgene plasmid # 111030 ; http://n2t.net/addgene:111030 ; RRID:Addgene_111030)
