[The description below was written by a language model from this plasmid's Addgene catalogue record and pLannotate feature annotations shown in this document.]
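Description:
mTalin2_F2 is a bacterial expression plasmid built on the pET151TOPO backbone that produces the F2 subdomain of the FERM domain of mouse talin2 (Tln2) in E. coli. It carries a ColE1/pBR322-type origin together with the bom region and the rop gene, and it is selected with ampicillin through the β-lactamase (AmpR) cassette. The catalogue entry lists it as high copy, although rop normally moderates copy number. Several short tetracycline-resistance fragments and a tet promoter remnant appear in the annotation. These are non-functional pBR322-derived leftovers rather than a usable marker.

Expression is driven by a T7 promoter followed by a lac operator and the strong phage T7 gene 10 ribosome binding site. The plasmid also encodes lacI under its own promoter, so transcription is repressed until it is induced with IPTG in a host that supplies T7 RNA polymerase. A T7 terminator closes the unit. The catalogue records an N-terminal His tag contributed by the backbone, but the automated annotation does not call it as a separate feature. The annotation does detect a V5 epitope and a TEV protease recognition site immediately upstream of the insert, which would allow the leader tags to be removed after purification. The talin2 match spans roughly 400 bp, in reasonable agreement with the stated 447 bp insert, and its apparent overlap with the tag annotations is probably an alignment artefact. The cloning method is not recorded.

The construct is suited to producing recombinant, affinity-purifiable talin2 F2 protein. It was deposited in connection with work comparing the two talin isoforms in integrin signalling.
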