Features (pLannotate 1.2.2; 21 found; start..end, strand, type, name):
     83..101     +  promoter       T7 promoter: promoter for bacteriophage T7 RNA polymerase
    102..126     +  protein_bind   lac operator: The lac repressor binds to the lac operator to inhibit transcription in E. coli. This inhibition can be relieved by adding lactose or isopropyl-β-D-thiogalactopyranoside (IPTG). lac repressor encoded by lacI
    141..163     +  RBS            RBS: efficient ribosome binding site from bacteriophage T7 gene 10 (Olins and Rangwala, 1989)
    192..233     +  CDS            V5 tag: epitope tag from simian virus 5
    219..614     +  CDS            Tln2 (fragment): TLN2_MOUSE - Experimental evidence at protein level: Swiss-Prot protein existence level 1. As a major component of focal adhesion plaques that links integrin to the actin cytoskeleton, may play an important role in cell adhesion. Recruits PIP5K1C to focal adhesion plaques and strongly activates its kinase activity (By similarity). From Mus musculus (Mouse).
    234..253     +  CDS            TEV site (fragment): tobacco etch virus (TEV) protease recognition and cleavage site
    637..686     +  CDS            SET1 (fragment): solubility-enhancement tag derived from T7 phage gene 10B
    694..741     +  terminator     T7 terminator: transcription terminator for bacteriophage T7 RNA polymerase
    764..868     -  CDS            TcR (fragment): tetracycline efflux protein; tet; confers resistance to tetracycline
    925..948     -  promoter       tet promoter (fragment): E. coli promoter for tetracycline efflux protein gene
   1065..1169    +  promoter       AmpR promoter: bla
   1170..2030    +  CDS            AmpR: β-lactamase; bla; confers resistance to ampicillin, carbenicillin, and related antibiotics
   2201..2789    +  rep_origin     ori: high-copy-number ColE1/pMB1/pBR322/pUC origin of replication
   2975..3114    -  misc_feature   bom: basis of mobility region from pBR322
   3216..3407    -  CDS            rop: Rop protein, which maintains plasmids at low copy number; rop
   3424..3804    +  CDS            YPB1_ECOLX: Protein predicted: Swiss-Prot protein existence level 4. From Escherichia coli.
   4046..4670    -  CDS            TcR (fragment): tetracycline efflux protein; tet; confers resistance to tetracycline
   4685..4706    -  protein_bind   CAP binding site: CAP binding activates transcription in the presence of cAMP. E. coli catabolite activator protein
   4719..5801    -  CDS            lacI: lac repressor; lacI; The lac repressor binds to the lac operator to inhibit transcription in E. coli. This inhibition can be relieved by adding lactose or isopropyl-β-D-thiogalactopyranoside (IPTG).
   5802..5879    -  promoter       lacI promoter: lacI
   5887..61      -  CDS            TcR (fragment) (across the origin): tetracycline efflux protein; tet; confers resistance to tetracycline
>Addgene plasmid #111030 | mTalin2_F2 | addgene full sequence | sequence record 212956 | Addgene NGS Result
GCCAGCAACCGCACCTGTGGCGCCGGTGATGCCGGCCACGATGCGTCCGGCGTAGAGGATCGAGATCTCG
ATCCCGCGAAATTAATACGACTCACTATAGGGGAATTGTGAGCGGATAACAATTCCCCTCTAGAAATAAT
TTTGTTTAACTTTAAGAAGGAGATATACATATGCATCATCACCATCACCATGGTAAGCCTATCCCTAACC
CTCTCCTCGGTCTCGATTCTACGGAAAACCTGTATTTTCAGGGAATTGATCCCTTCACCAAATTCTTCTA
CAGCGATCAGAATGTGGATAGCCGTGATCCGGTGCAGCTGAATCTGCTGTATGTTCAGGCACGTGATGAT
ATTCTGAATGGTAGCCATCCGGTTAGCTTTGAAAAAGCATGTGAATTTGGTGGTTTTCAGGCCCAGATTC
AGTTTGGTCCGCATGTTGAACATAAACACAAACCGGGTTTTCTGGATCTGAAAGAATTTCTGCCGAAAGA
ATACATTAAACAGCGTGGTGCAGAAAAACGCATCTTTCAAGAACATAAAAACTGCGGTGAAATGAGCGAA
ATTGAGGCCAAAGTGAAATATGTTAAACTGGCACGTAGCCTGCGTACCTATGGTTAAAAGGGCGAGCTCA
GATCCGGCTGCTAACAAAGCCCGAAAGGAAGCTGAGTTGGCTGCTGCCACCGCTGAGCAATAACTAGCAT
AACCCCTTGGGGCCTCTAAACGGGTCTTGAGGGGTTTTTTGCTGAAAGGAGGAACTATATCCGGATATCC
CGCAAGAGGCCCGGCAGTACCGGCATAACCAAGCCTATGCCTACAGCATCCAGGGTGACGGTGCCGAGGA
TGACGATGAGCGCATTGTTAGATTTCATACACGGTGCCTGACTGCGTTAGCAATTTAACTGTGATAAACT
ACCGCATTAAAGCTAGCTTATCGATGATAAGCTGTCAAACATGAGAATTAATTCTTGAAGACGAAAGGGC
CTCGTGATACGCCTATTTTTATAGGTTAATGTCATGATAATAATGGTTTCTTAGACGTCAGGTGGCACTT
TTCGGGGAAATGTGCGCGGAACCCCTATTTGTTTATTTTTCTAAATACATTCAAATATGTATCCGCTCAT
GAGACAATAACCCTGATAAATGCTTCAATAATATTGAAAAAGGAAGAGTATGAGTATTCAACATTTCCGT
GTCGCCCTTATTCCCTTTTTTGCGGCATTTTGCCTTCCTGTTTTTGCTCACCCAGAAACGCTGGTGAAAG
TAAAAGATGCTGAAGATCAGTTGGGTGCACGAGTGGGTTACATCGAACTGGATCTCAACAGCGGTAAGAT
CCTTGAGAGTTTTCGCCCCGAAGAACGTTTTCCAATGATGAGCACTTTTAAAGTTCTGCTATGTGGCGCG
GTATTATCCCGTGTTGACGCCGGGCAAGAGCAACTCGGTCGCCGCATACACTATTCTCAGAATGACTTGG
TTGAGTACTCACCAGTCACAGAAAAGCATCTTACGGATGGCATGACAGTAAGAGAATTATGCAGTGCTGC
CATAACCATGAGTGATAACACTGCGGCCAACTTACTTCTGACAACGATCGGAGGACCGAAGGAGCTAACC
GCTTTTTTGCACAACATGGGGGATCATGTAACTCGCCTTGATCGTTGGGAACCGGAGCTGAATGAAGCCA
TACCAAACGACGAGCGTGACACCACGATGCCTGCAGCAATGGCAACAACGTTGCGCAAACTATTAACTGG
CGAACTACTTACTCTAGCTTCCCGGCAACAATTAATAGACTGGATGGAGGCGGATAAAGTTGCAGGACCA
CTTCTGCGCTCGGCCCTTCCGGCTGGCTGGTTTATTGCTGATAAATCTGGAGCCGGTGAGCGTGGGTCTC
GCGGTATCATTGCAGCACTGGGGCCAGATGGTAAGCCCTCCCGTATCGTAGTTATCTACACGACGGGGAG
TCAGGCAACTATGGATGAACGAAATAGACAGATCGCTGAGATAGGTGCCTCACTGATTAAGCATTGGTAA
CTGTCAGACCAAGTTTACTCATATATACTTTAGATTGATTTAAAACTTCATTTTTAATTTAAAAGGATCT
AGGTGAAGATCCTTTTTGATAATCTCATGACCAAAATCCCTTAACGTGAGTTTTCGTTCCACTGAGCGTC
AGACCCCGTAGAAAAGATCAAAGGATCTTCTTGAGATCCTTTTTTTCTGCGCGTAATCTGCTGCTTGCAA
ACAAAAAAACCACCGCTACCAGCGGTGGTTTGTTTGCCGGATCAAGAGCTACCAACTCTTTTTCCGAAGG
TAACTGGCTTCAGCAGAGCGCAGATACCAAATACTGTCCTTCTAGTGTAGCCGTAGTTAGGCCACCACTT
CAAGAACTCTGTAGCACCGCCTACATACCTCGCTCTGCTAATCCTGTTACCAGTGGCTGCTGCCAGTGGC
GATAAGTCGTGTCTTACCGGGTTGGACTCAAGACGATAGTTACCGGATAAGGCGCAGCGGTCGGGCTGAA
CGGGGGGTTCGTGCACACAGCCCAGCTTGGAGCGAACGACCTACACCGAACTGAGATACCTACAGCGTGA
GCTATGAGAAAGCGCCACGCTTCCCGAAGGGAGAAAGGCGGACAGGTATCCGGTAAGCGGCAGGGTCGGA
ACAGGAGAGCGCACGAGGGAGCTTCCAGGGGGAAACGCCTGGTATCTTTATAGTCCTGTCGGGTTTCGCC
ACCTCTGACTTGAGCGTCGATTTTTGTGATGCTCGTCAGGGGGGCGGAGCCTATGGAAAAACGCCAGCAA
CGCGGCCTTTTTACGGTTCCTGGCCTTTTGCTGGCCTTTTGCTCACATGTTCTTTCCTGCGTTATCCCCT
GATTCTGTGGATAACCGTATTACCGCCTTTGAGTGAGCTGATACCGCTCGCCGCAGCCGAACGACCGAGC
GCAGCGAGTCAGTGAGCGAGGAAGCGGAAGAGCGCCTGATGCGGTATTTTCTCCTTACGCATCTGTGCGG
TATTTCACACCGCAATGGTGCACTCTCAGTACAATCTGCTCTGATGCCGCATAGTTAAGCCAGTATACAC
TCCGCTATCGCTACGTGACTGGGTCATGGCTGCGCCCCGACACCCGCCAACACCCGCTGACGCGCCCTGA
CGGGCTTGTCTGCTCCCGGCATCCGCTTACAGACAAGCTGTGACCGTCTCCGGGAGCTGCATGTGTCAGA
GGTTTTCACCGTCATCACCGAAACGCGCGAGGCAGCTGCGGTAAAGCTCATCAGCGTGGTCGTGAAGCGA
TTCACAGATGTCTGCCTGTTCATCCGCGTCCAGCTCGTTGAGTTTCTCCAGAAGCGTTAATGTCTGGCTT
CTGATAAAGCGGGCCATGTTAAGGGCGGTTTTTTCCTGTTTGGTCACTGATGCCTCCGTGTAAGGGGGAT
TTCTGTTCATGGGGGTAATGATACCGATGAAACGAGAGAGGATGCTCACGATACGGGTTACTGATGATGA
ACATGCCCGGTTACTGGAACGTTGTGAGGGTAAACAACTGGCGGTATGGATGCGGCGGGACCAGAGAAAA
ATCACTCAGGGTCAATGCCAGCGCTTCGTTAATACAGATGTAGGTGTTCCACAGGGTAGCCAGCAGCATC
CTGCGATGCAGATCCGGAACATAATGGTGCAGGGCGCTGACTTCCGCGTTTCCAGACTTTACGAAACACG
GAAACCGAAGACCATTCATGTTGTTGCTCAGGTCGCAGACGTTTTGCAGCAGCAGTCGCTTCACGTTCGC
TCGCGTATCGGTGATTCATTCTGCTAACCAGTAAGGCAACCCCGCCAGCCTAGCCGGGTCCTCAACGACA
GGAGCACGATCATGCGCACCCGTGGCCAGGACCCAACGCTGCCCGAGATGCGCCGCGTGCGGCTGCTGGA
GATGGCGGACGCGATGGATATGTTCTGCCAAGGGTTGGTTTGCGCATTCACAGTTCTCCGCAAGAATTGA
TTGGCTCCAATTCTTGGAGTGGTGAATCCGTTAGCGAGGTGCCGCCGGCTTCCATTCAGGTCGAGGTGGC
CCGGCTCCATGCACCGCGACGCAACGCGGGGAGGCAGACAAGGTATAGGGCGGCGCCTACAATCCATGCC
AACCCGTTCCATGTGCTCGCCGAGGCGGCATAAATCGCCGTGACGATCAGCGGTCCAATGATCGAAGTTA
GGCTGGTAAGAGCCGCGAGCGATCCTTGAAGCTGTCCCTGATGGTCGTCATCTACCTGCCTGGACAGCAT
GGCCTGCAACGCGGGCATCCCGATGCCGCCGGAAGCGAGAAGAATCATAATGGGGAAGGCCATCCAGCCT
CGCGTCGCGAACGCCAGCAAGACGTAGCCCAGCGCGTCGGCCGCCATGCCGGCGATAATGGCCTGCTTCT
CGCCGAAACGTTTGGTGGCGGGACCAGTGACGAAGGCTTGAGCGAGGGCGTGCAAGATTCCGAATACCGC
AAGCGACAGGCCGATCATCGTCGCGCTCCAGCGAAAGCGGTCCTCGCCGAAAATGACCCAGAGCGCTGCC
GGCACCTGTCCTACGAGTTGCATGATAAAGAAGACAGTCATAAGTGCGGCGACGATAGTCATGCCCCGCG
CCCACCGGAAGGAGCTGACTGGGTTGAAGGCTCTCAAGGGCATCGGTCGAGATCCCGGTGCCTAATGAGT
GAGCTAACTTACATTAATTGCGTTGCGCTCACTGCCCGCTTTCCAGTCGGGAAACCTGTCGTGCCAGCTG
CATTAATGAATCGGCCAACGCGCGGGGAGAGGCGGTTTGCGTATTGGGCGCCAGGGTGGTTTTTCTTTTC
ACCAGTGAGACGGGCAACAGCTGATTGCCCTTCACCGCCTGGCCCTGAGAGAGTTGCAGCAAGCGGTCCA
CGCTGGTTTGCCCCAGCAGGCGAAAATCCTGTTTGATGGTGGTTAACGGCGGGATATAACATGAGCTGTC
TTCGGTATCGTCGTATCCCACTACCGAGATATCCGCACCAACGCGCAGCCCGGACTCGGTAATGGCGCGC
ATTGCGCCCAGCGCCATCTGATCGTTGGCAACCAGCATCGCAGTGGGAACGATGCCCTCATTCAGCATTT
GCATGGTTTGTTGAAAACCGGACATGGCACTCCAGTCGCCTTCCCGTTCCGCTATCGGCTGAATTTGATT
GCGAGTGAGATATTTATGCCAGCCAGCCAGACGCAGACGCGCCGAGACAGAACTTAATGGGCCCGCTAAC
AGCGCGATTTGCTGGTGACCCAATGCGACCAGATGCTCCACGCCCAGTCGCGTACCGTCTTCATGGGAGA
AAATAATACTGTTGATGGGTGTCTGGTCAGAGACATCAAGAAATAACGCCGGAACATTAGTGCAGGCAGC
TTCCACAGCAATGGCATCCTGGTCATCCAGCGGATAGTTAATGATCAGCCCACTGACGCGTTGCGCGAGA
AGATTGTGCACCGCCGCTTTACAGGCTTCGACGCCGCTTCGTTCTACCATCGACACCACCACGCTGGCAC
CCAGTTGATCGGCGCGAGATTTAATCGCCGCGACAATTTGCGACGGCGCGTGCAGGGCCAGACTGGAGGT
GGCAACGCCAATCAGCAACGACTGTTTGCCCGCCAGTTGTTGTGCCACGCGGTTGGGAATGTAATTCAGC
TCCGCCATCGCCGCTTCCACTTTTTCCCGCGTTTTCGCAGAAACGTGGCTGGCCTGGTTCACCACGCGGG
AAACGGTCTGATAAGAGACACCGGCATACTCTGCGACATCGTATAACGTTACTGGTTTCACATTCACCAC
CCTGAATTGACTCTCTTCCGGGCGCTATCATGCCATACCGCGAAAGGTTTTGCGCCATTCGATGGTGTCC
GGGATCTCGACGCTCTCCCTTATGCGACTCCTGCATTAGGAAGCAGCCCAGTAGTAGGTTGAGGCCGTTG
AGCACCGCCGCCGCAAGGAATGGTGCATGCAAGGAGATGGCGCCCAACAGTCCCCCGGCCACGGGGCCTG
CCACCATACCCACGCCGAAACAAGCGCTCATGAGCCCGAAGTGGCGAGCCCGATCTTCCCCATCGGTGAT
GTCGGCGATATAGGC
